Addgene plasmid #25188: PP-ACP
Purpose: Bacterial expression for structure determination; may not be full ORF
Depositing lab: Cheryl Arrowsmith. Depositing organization: University of Toronto.
Backbone
  Vector backbone: pET15-MHL
  Backbone manufacturer: SGC
  Backbone size w/o insert (bp): 7737
  Vector type: Bacterial Expression
Growth in bacteria
  Bacterial resistance: Ampicillin, 100 μg/mL
  Growth temperature: 37°C
  Growth strain: DH5alpha
  Copy number: Low Copy
Gene/Insert
  Gene/Insert name: 55.m00019:s:S100-S180 (alt names: PDB: 2QNW; apicoplast-targeted acyl carrier protein; Tg-ACP)
  Species: Toxoplasma gondii
  Insert size (bp): 243
  Tag / fusion protein: His (N terminal on insert)
  Cloning method: Restriction Enzyme
  Sequencing primers: 5′ T7; 3′ T7-term
Terms and licenses: Academic/Nonprofit Terms; Industry Terms: Not Available to Industry
Depositor comments: PDB: 2QNW. http://www.thesgc.org/structures/2QNW/
How to cite: PP-ACP was a gift from Cheryl Arrowsmith (Addgene plasmid # 25188 ; http://n2t.net/addgene:25188 ; RRID:Addgene_25188)
