[The description below was written by a language model from this plasmid's Addgene catalogue record.]
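Description:
PP-ACP is a bacterial expression plasmid built on the pET15-MHL backbone from a structural genomics consortium, made to produce a fragment of the Toxoplasma gondii apicoplast-targeted acyl carrier protein (Tg-ACP) for structure determination. The plasmid is maintained in E. coli under ampicillin selection and is recorded as low copy. The origin of replication and other backbone features are not itemised in the record, and no feature table is provided, so the layout can only be inferred from the catalogue fields.

The insert is a 243 bp segment of gene model 55.m00019 encoding residues S100 to S180, so it is a defined domain construct rather than the full open reading frame, as the record itself cautions. This truncation most likely omits the N-terminal region that would carry organelle-targeting signals, leaving the compact carrier protein core, although the record does not explain the choice of boundaries. The fragment was introduced by restriction enzyme cloning and carries an N-terminal His tag, which allows purification by immobilised metal affinity chromatography. The promoter is not explicitly stated, but the listed sequencing primers (T7 and T7 terminator) are consistent with the T7 promoter/terminator expression cassette typical of pET-series vectors, which is used in E. coli hosts that supply T7 RNA polymerase.

Acyl carrier proteins shuttle growing acyl chains during fatty acid synthesis, and the apicoplast pathway is of interest in apicomplexan parasite biology. The record links this construct to a deposited protein structure, so it is suited to recombinant production of the protein for crystallographic, biophysical or biochemical work.
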