>Addgene plasmid #25188 | PP-ACP | depositor partial sequence | sequence record 11662 | Author sequence
AGCAGTGACGATCGGCCACTGCTGGAACGTGTTAAGGACGTCGTAGCAGATCAATTAGGCGTGGACCGCG
CTCGTATCAATCCTGAGTCAAACTTCATTAAAGATCTGGATGCGGACTCCCTGGATTCGGTTGAATTAGT
CATGGCCTTTGAAGAGAAATTCGGTGTGAGCATCCCGGACGAAGAGGCATCTAAGATTGCGACAGTACAG
GATGCTCTGAGTTACATCGAAAAAGCCAAATCA
