>Addgene plasmid #25188 | PP-ACP | addgene partial sequence | sequence record 31268 | 25188 with T7
AATATTTTGTTTACTTTAAGAAGGAGATATACCATGCATCATCATCATCATCACAGCAGCGGCAGAGAAA
ACTTGTATTTCCAGGGCAGCAGTGACGATCGGCCACTGCTGGAACGTGTTAAGGACGTCGTAGCAGATCA
ATTAGGCGTGGACCGCGCTCGTATCAATCCTGAGTCAAACTTCATTAAAGATCTGGATGCGGACTCCCTG
GATTCGGTTGAATTAGTCATGGCCTTTGAAGAGAAATTCGGTGTGAGCATCCCGGACGAAGAGGCATCTA
AGATTGCGACAGTACAGGATGCTCTGAGTTACATCGAAAAAGCCAAATCATGATGACGAAGCTTGCGGCC
GCACTCGAGGATCCGGCTGCTAACAAAGCCCGAAAGGAAGCTGAGTTGGCTGCTGCCACCGCTGAGCAAT
AACTAGCATAACCCCTTGGGGCCTCTAAACGGGTCTTGAGGGGTTTTTTGCTGAAAGGAGGAACTATATC
CGGATATCCCGCAAGAGGCCCGGCAGTACCGGCATAACCAAGCCTATGCCTACAGCATCCAGGGTGACGG
TGCCGAGGATGACGATGAGCGCATTGTTAGATTTCATACACGGTGCCTGACTGCGTTAGCAATTTAACTG
TGATAAACTACCGCATTAAAGCTTATCGATGATAAGCTGTCAAACATGAGAATTCTTGAAGACGAAAGGG
CCTCGTGATACGCCTATTTTTATAGGTTAATGTCATGATAATAATGGTTTCTTAGACGTCAGGTGGCACT
TTTCGGGGAAATGTGCGCGGAAACCCCTATTTGTTTATTTTTCTAAATACATTCAAATATGTATCCGCTC
ATGAGAC
